>Addgene plasmid #32959 | pCGN-MEF2B | addgene full sequence | sequence record 251909 | Addgene NGS Result
CTGGCGAAAGGGGGATGTGCTGCAAGGCGATTAAGTTGGGTAACGCCAGGGTTTTCCCAGTCACGACGTT
GTAAAACGACGGCCAGTGAATTGTAATACGACTCACTATAGGGCGAATTCGAGCTCGCCCCGTTACATAA
CTTACGGTAAATGGCCCGCCTGGCTGACCGCCCAACGACCCCCGCCCATTGACGTCAATAATGACGTATG
TTCCCATAGTAACGCCAATAGGGACTTTCCATTGACGTCAATGGGTGGAGTATTTACGGTAAACTGCCCA
CTTGGCAGTACATCAAGTGTATCATATGCCAAGTACGCCCCCTATTGACGTCAATGACGGTAAATGGCCC
GCCTGGCATTATGCCCAGTACATGACCTTATGGGACTTTCCTACTTGGCAGTACATCTACGTATTAGTCA
TCGCTATTACCATGGTGATGCGGTTTTGGCAGTACATCAATGGGCGTGGATAGCGGTTTGACTCACGGGG
ATTTCCAAGTCTCCACCCCATTGACGTCAATGGGAGTTTGTTTTGGCACCAAAATCAACGGGACTTTCCA
AAATGTCGTAACAACTCCGCCCCATTGACGCAAATGGGCGGTAGGCGTGTACGGTGGGAGGTCTATATAA
GCAGAGCTCGTTTAGTGAACCGTCAGATCGCCTGGAGACGCCATCCACGCTGTTTTGACCTCCATAGAAG
ACACCGGGACCGATCCAGCCTCCGGGGGATCTTGGTGGCGTGAAACTCCCGCACCTCTTCGGCCAGCGCC
TTGTAGAAGCGCGTATGGCTTCTAGCTATCCTTATGACGTGCCTGACTATGCCAGCCTGGGAGGACCTTC
TAGAATTCGAGCTCGGTACCCCATGGGGAGGAAAAAAATCCAGATCTCCCGCATCCTGGACCAAAGGAAT
CGGCAGGTGACGTTCACCAAGCGGAAGTTCGGGCTGATGAAGAAGGCCTATGAGCTGAGCGTGCTCTGTG
ACTGTGAGATAGCCCTCATCATCTTCAACAGCGCCAACCGCCTCTTCCAGTATGCCAGCACGGACATGGA
CCGTGTGCTGCTGAAGTACACAGAGTACAGCGAGCCCCACGAGAGCCGCACCAACACTGACATCCTCGAG
ACGCTGAAGCGGAGGGGCATTGGCCTCGATGGGCCAGAGCTGGAGCCGGATGAAGGGCCTGAGGAGCCAG
GAGAGAAGTTTCGGAGGCTGGCAGGCGAAGGGGGTGATCCGGCCTTGCCCCGACCCCGGCTGTATCCTGC
AGCTCCTGCTATGCCCAGCCCAGATGTGGTATACGGGGCCTTACCGCCACCAGGCTGTGACCCCAGTGGG
CTTGGGGAAGCACTGCCCGCCCAGAGCCGCCCATCTCCCTTCCGACCAGCAGCCCCCAAAGCCGGGCCCC
CAGGCCTGGTGCACCCTCTCTTCTCACCAAGCCACCTCACCAGCAAGACACCACCCCCACTGTACCTGCC
GACGGAAGGGCGGAGGTCAGACCTGCCTGGTGGCCTGGCTGGGCCCCGAGGGGGACTAAACACCTCCAGA
AGCCTCTACAGTGGCCTGCAGAACCCCTGCTCCACTGCAACTCCCGGACCCCCACTGGGGAGCTTCCCCT
TCCTCCCCGGAGGCCCCCCAGTGGGGGCCGAAGCCTGGGCGAGGAGGGTCCCCCAACCCGCGGCGCCTCC
CCGCCGACCCCCCCAGTCAGCATCAAGTCTGAGCGCCTCTCTCCGGCCCCCGGGGGCCCCGGCGACTTTC
CTAAGACCTTCCCCTATCCCTTGCTCCTCGCCCGGTCCCTGGCAGAGCCTCTGCGGCCTGGGCCCGCCCT
GCGCCGGCTGCCCTTGGCCGACGGCTGGCCCCGGTAGGAGATCACCCGGTGGCACCAGCCCAGAGCGCTC
GCCAGGTACGGCGAGGGCACGTGGGGACCCCACCTCCCTCCAGGCCTCTTCAGAGAAGACCCAACAGTGA
CGCCCCCCTCCGCGGTGGGGGCTTGGAGGTGGGCGGCTGGACTCAATCCACCCTGGGGGGCTCCTTTCCT
TCTTCCTATTTGTGTGTATATCCACAAATAAAACGCGCGTGGCGTCCGTGGACCAAAAAAAAAAAAAAAA
AAAAAAAAAAAAAAAAAAAAAAAAAAAAAAAAAAAAAAAAAAAAAAAAAAAAAAAAAAAAAAAAAAAAAA
AAAAAAAAAAAAAAAAAAAAAAAAAAAAAAAARAARRMWMAMAWAAAAAAAAAAAAAAAAAAAAAAAAAA
AAAAAAAAAAAAAAAAAAAAAAAAAAAAAAAAAAAAAAAAAAAAAAAAAAAAAAAAAAAAAAAAAAAAAA
ACCCGAATTCGGATCCGCGGATCCTGAGAACTTCAGGGTGAGTTTGGGGACCCTTGATTGTTCTTTCTTT
TTCGCTATTGTAAAATTCATGTTATATGGAGGGGGCAAAGTTTTCAGGGTGTTGTTTAGAATGGGAAGAT
GTCCCTTGTATCACCATGGACCCTCATGATAATTTTGTTTCTTTCACTTTCTACTCTGTTGACAACCATT
GTCTCCTCTTATTTTCTTTTCATTTTCTGTAACTTTTTCGTTAAACTTTAGCTTGCATTTGTAACGAATT
TTTAAATTCACTTTTGTTTATTTGTCAGATTGTAAGTACTTTCTCTAATCACTTTTTTTTCAAGGCAATC
AGGGTATATTATATTGTACTTCAGCACAGTTTTAGAGAACAATTGTTATAATTAAATGATAAGGTAGAAT
ATTTCTGCATATAAATTCTGGCTGGCGTGGAAATATTCTTATTGGTAGAAACAACTACACCCTGGTCATC
ATCCTGCCTTTCTCTTTATGGTTACAATGATATACACTGTTTGAGATGAGGATAAAATACTCTGAGTCCA
AACCGGGCCCCTCTGCTAACCATGTTCATGCCTTCTTCTCTTTCCTACAGCTCCTGGGCAACGTGCTGGT
TGTTGTGCTGTCTCATCATTTTGGCAAAGAATTCACTCCTCAGGTGCAGGCTGCCTATCAGAAGGTGGTG
GCTGGTGTGGCCAATGCCCTGGCTCACAAATACCACTGAGATCTTTTTCCCTCTGCCAAAAATTATGGGG
ACATCATGAAGCCCCTTGAGCATCTGACTTCTGGCTAATAAAGGAAATTTATTTTCATTGCAATAGTGTG
TTGGAATTTTTTGTGTCTCTCACTCGGAAGGACATATGGGAGGGCAAATCATTTAAAACATCAGAATGAG
TATTTGGTTTAGAGTTTGGCAACATATGCCCATATGCTGGCTGCCATGAACAAAGGTTGGCTATAAAGAG
GTCATCAGTATATGAAACAGCCCCCTGCTGTCCATTCCTTATTCCATAGAAAAGCCTTGACTTGAGGTTA
GATTTTTTTTATATTTTGTTTTGTGTTATTTTTTTCTTTAACATCCCTAAAATTTTCCTTACATGTTTTA
CTAGCCAGATTTTTCCTCCTCTCCTGACTACTCCCAGTCATAGCTGTCCCTCTTCTCTTATGGAGATCCC
TCGAGGAGCTTTTTGCAAAAGCCTAGGCCTCCAAAAAAGCCTCTTCACTACTTCTGGAATAGCTCAGAGG
CCGAGGCGGCCTCGGCCTCTGCATAAATAAAAAAAATTAGTCAGCCATGGGGCGGAGAATGGGCGGAACT
GGGCGGAGTTAGGGGCGGGATGGGCGGAGTTAGGGGCGGGACTATGGTTGCTGACTAATTGCTGCATTAA
TGAATCGGCCAACGCGCGGGGAGAGGCGGTTTGCGTATTGGGCGCTCTTCCGCTTCCTCGCTCACTGACT
CGCTGCGCTCGGTCGTTCGGCTGCGGCGAGCGGTATCAGCTCACTCAAAGGCGGTAATACGGTTATCCAC
AGAATCAGGGGATAACGCAGGAAAGAACATGTGAGCAAAAGGCCAGCAAAAGGCCAGGAACCGTAAAAAG
GCCGCGTTGCTGGCGTTTTTCCATAGGCTCCGCCCCCCTGACGAGCATCACAAAAATCGACGCTCAAGTC
AGAGGTGGCGAAACCCGACAGGACTATAAAGATACCAGGCGTTTCCCCCTGGAAGCTCCCTCGTGCGCTC
TCCTGTTCCGACCCTGCCGCTTACCGGATACCTGTCCGCCTTTCTCCCTTCGGGAAGCGTGGCGCTTTCT
CATAGCTCACGCTGTAGGTATCTCAGTTCGGTGTAGGTCGTTCGCTCCAAGCTGGGCTGTGTGCACGAAC
CCCCCGTTCAGCCCGACCGCTGCGCCTTATCCGGTAACTATCGTCTTGAGTCCAACCCGGTAAGACACGA
CTTATCGCCACTGGCAGCAGCCACTGGTAACAGGATTAGCAGAGCGAGGTATGTAGGCGGTGCTACAGAG
TTCTTGAAGTGGTGGCCTAACTACGGCTACACTAGAAGAACAGTATTTGGTATCTGCGCTCTGCTGAAGC
CAGTTACCTTCGGAAAAAGAGTTGGTAGCTCTTGATCCGGCAAACAAACCACCGCTGGTAGCGGTGGTTT
TTTTGTTTGCAAGCAGCAGATTACGCGCAGAAAAAAAGGATCTCAAGAAGATCCTTTGATCTTTTCTACG
GGGTCTGACGCTCAGTGGAACGAAAACTCACGTTAAGGGATTTTGGTCATGAGATTATCAAAAAGGATCT
TCACCTAGATCCTTTTAAATTAAAAATGAAGTTTTAAATCAATCTAAAGTATATATGAGTAAACTTGGTC
TGACAGTTACCAATGCTTAATCAGTGAGGCACCTATCTCAGCGATCTGTCTATTTCGTTCATCCATAGTT
GCCTGACTCCCCGTCGTGTAGATAACTACGATACGGGAGGGCTTACCATCTGGCCCCAGTGCTGCAATGA
TACCGCGAGACCCACGCTCACCGGCTCCAGATTTATCAGCAATAAACCAGCCAGCCGGAAGGGCCGAGCG
CAGAAGTGGTCCTGCAACTTTATCCGCCTCCATCCAGTCTATTAATTGTTGCCGGGAAGCTAGAGTAAGT
AGTTCGCCAGTTAATAGTTTGCGCAACGTTGTTGCCATTGCTACAGGCATCGTGGTGTCACGCTCGTCGT
TTGGTATGGCTTCATTCAGCTCCGGTTCCCAACGATCAAGGCGAGTTACATGATCCCCCATGTTGTGCAA
AAAAGCGGTTAGCTCCTTCGGTCCTCCGATCGTTGTCAGAAGTAAGTTGGCCGCAGTGTTATCACTCATG
GTTATGGCAGCACTGCATAATTCTCTTACTGTCATGCCATCCGTAAGATGCTTTTCTGTGACTGGTGAGT
ACTCAACCAAGTCATTCTGAGAATAGTGTATGCGGCGACCGAGTTGCTCTTGCCCGGCGTCAATACGGGA
TAATACCGCGCCACATAGCAGAACTTTAAAAGTGCTCATCATTGGAAAACGTTCTTCGGGGCGAAAACTC
TCAAGGATCTTACCGCTGTTGAGATCCAGTTCGATGTAACCCACTCGTGCACCCAACTGATCTTCAGCAT
CTTTTACTTTCACCAGCGTTTCTGGGTGAGCAAAAACAGGAAGGCAAAATGCCGCAAAAAAGGGAATAAG
GGCGACACGGAAATGTTGAATACTCATACTCTTCCTTTTTCAATATTATTGAAGCATTTATCAGGGTTAT
TGTCTCATGAGCGGATACATATTTGAATGTATTTAGAAAAATAAACAAATAGGGGTTCCGCGCACATTTC
CCCGAAAAGTGCCACCTGACGTCTAAGAAACCATTATTATCATGACATTAACCTATAAAAATAGGCGTAT
CACGAGGCCCTTTCGTCTCGCGCGTTTCGGTGATGACGGTGAAAACCTCTGACACATGCAGCTCCCGGAG
ACGGTCACAGCTTGTCTGTAAGCGGATGCCGGGAGCAGACAAGCCCGTCAGGGCGCGTCAGCGGGTGTTG
GCGGGTGTCGGGGCTGGCTTAACTATGCGGCATCAGAGCAGATTGTACTGAGAGTGCACCATATGCGGTG
TGAAATACCGCACAGATGCGTAAGGAGAAAATACCGCATCAGGAAATTGTAAGCGTTAATATTTTGTTAA
AATTCGCGTTAAATTTTTGTTAAATCAGCTCATTTTTTAACCAATAGGCCGAAATCGGCAAAATCCCTTA
TAAATCAAAAGAATAGACCGAGATAGGGT
[37 nt withheld, positions 6120-6156]
AAAGAACGTGGACTCCAACGTCAAAGG
[49 nt withheld, positions 6184-6232]
T
[91 nt withheld, positions 6234-6324]
G
[124 nt withheld, positions 6326-6449]
CCATTCGCCATTCAGGCTGCGCAACTGTTGGGAAGGGCGATCGGTGCGGGCCTCTTCGCTATTACGCCAG
Features (pLannotate 1.2.2; 18 found; start..end, strand, type, name):
     94..112     +  promoter       T7 promoter: promoter for bacteriophage T7 RNA polymerase
    131..434     +  enhancer       CMV enhancer: human cytomegalovirus immediate early enhancer
    435..638     +  promoter       CMV promoter: human cytomegalovirus (CMV) immediate early promoter
    728..767     +  5'UTR          HSV TK 5'-UTR: 5' untranslated region from the herpes simplex virus thymidine kinase gene
    843..861     +  misc_feature   MCS (fragment): pUC18/19 multiple cloning site
    863..1957    +  CDS            MEF2B: MEF2B_HUMAN - Also known as XMEF2. Experimental evidence at protein level: Swiss-Prot protein existence level 1. Transcriptional activator which binds specifically to the MEF2 element, 5'-YTA[AT](4)TAR-3', found in numerous muscle-specific genes. Activates transcription via this element. May be involved in muscle-specific and/or growth factor-related transcription. From Homo sapiens (Human).
   2348..2920    +  intron         β-globin intron: intron from rabbit β-globin gene
   2924..3046    +  CDS            HBB: HBB_COLGU - Experimental evidence at transcript level: Swiss-Prot protein existence level 2. Involved in oxygen transport from the lung to the various peripheral tissues. From Colobus guereza (Mantled guereza) (Eastern black-and-white colobus monkey).
   3117..3172    +  polyA_signal   β-globin poly(A) signal: rabbit β-globin polyadenylation signal (Gil and Proudfoot, 1987)
   3512..3701    -  promoter       SV40 promoter: SV40 early promoter
   3701..3755    -  CDS            lacI (fragment): lac repressor; lacI; The lac repressor binds to the lac operator to inhibit transcription in E. coli. This inhibition can be relieved by adding lactose or isopropyl-β-D-thiogalactopyranoside (IPTG).
   3938..4526    -  rep_origin     ori: high-copy-number ColE1/pMB1/pBR322/pUC origin of replication
   4697..5557    -  CDS            AmpR: β-lactamase; bla; confers resistance to ampicillin, carbenicillin, and related antibiotics
   5558..5662    -  promoter       AmpR promoter: bla
   5757..5792    +  CDS            rop (fragment): Rop protein, which maintains plasmids at low copy number; rop
   5894..5993    +  misc_feature   bom (fragment): basis of mobility region from pBR322
   6021..6449    -  rep_origin     f1 ori (sequence partly withheld): f1 bacteriophage origin of replication; arrow indicates direction of (+) strand synthesis
   6453..91      -  CDS            lacZα (fragment) (across the origin): LacZα fragment of β-galactosidase; lacZ fragment
