[The description below was written by a language model from this plasmid's Addgene catalogue record and pLannotate feature annotations shown in this document.]
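Description:
pCGN-MEF2B is a mammalian expression plasmid built on the pCGN backbone for producing human MEF2B with an N-terminal HA epitope tag supplied by the vector. MEF2B is a transcriptional activator that binds the A/T-rich MEF2 element found in many muscle-specific genes and may also take part in growth factor-related transcription. In bacteria the plasmid is maintained through a high-copy ColE1/pUC-type origin and selected with ampicillin via the β-lactamase gene and its own promoter. An f1 origin is also present, which can allow single-stranded DNA production. Short fragments of lacZα, lacI, rop and bom appear to be remnants of the cloning vectors from which the backbone was derived.

The expression cassette begins with the human cytomegalovirus immediate early enhancer and promoter, followed by the herpes simplex virus thymidine kinase 5′ untranslated region, a fragment of a pUC-type multiple cloning site, and the MEF2B coding sequence. The HA tag is not annotated as a separate feature in the table, although the catalogue entry records it as N-terminal on the backbone. Downstream, a rabbit β-globin intron, a short β-globin coding segment and the β-globin polyadenylation signal provide splicing and 3′ end processing of the transcript. A T7 promoter lies upstream of the CMV enhancer, and an SV40 early promoter element sits in reverse orientation beyond the cassette. No mammalian selection marker is annotated, which suggests transient transfection. The sequenced record is 6,519 nt, shorter than the 7,500 bp listed for the empty backbone, a discrepancy the record does not explain. The tag allows detection or immunoprecipitation of the expressed protein, and the associated work concerned MEF2 factors in serum induction of the c-jun promoter.
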