Addgene plasmid #32959: pCGN-MEF2B
Purpose: For mammalian expression of human MEF2B with an HA tag
Depositing lab: Ron Prywes. Depositing organization: Columbia University. Publication: Regulatory role of MEF2D in serum induction of the c-jun promoter. Han TH, Prywes R. Mol Cell Biol. 1995 Jun;15(6):2907-15. PubMed 7760790.
Backbone
  Vector backbone: pCGN
  Backbone manufacturer: M. Tanaka
  Backbone size w/o insert (bp): 7500
  Vector type: Mammalian Expression
Growth in bacteria
  Bacterial resistance: Ampicillin, 100 μg/mL
  Growth temperature: 37°C
  Growth strain: DH5alpha
  Copy number: Unknown
Gene/Insert
  Gene/Insert name: MEF2B
  Species: H. sapiens (human)
  Entrez Gene: MEF2B (a.k.a. RSRFR2)
  Promoter: CMV
  Tag / fusion protein: HA (N terminal on backbone)
  Cloning method: Restriction Enzyme; 5′ cloning site None (unknown if destroyed); 3′ cloning site None (unknown if destroyed)
  Sequencing primers: 5′ CMV-Fwd; 3′ Bglob-pA-R
Terms and licenses: Academic/Nonprofit Terms; Industry Terms: Not Available to Industry
Depositor comments: See author's map for backbone info.
How to cite: pCGN-MEF2B was a gift from Ron Prywes (Addgene plasmid # 32959 ; http://n2t.net/addgene:32959 ; RRID:Addgene_32959)
