>Addgene plasmid #32959 | pCGN-MEF2B | addgene partial sequence | sequence record 39397 | CMV-F 5'-CGCAAATGGGCGGTAGGCGTG-3'
GCAGAGCTCGTTTAGTGAACCGTCAGATCGCCTGGAGACGCCATCCACGCTGTTTTGACCTCCATAGAAG
ACACCGGGACCGATCCAGCCTCCGGGGGATCTTGGTGGCGTGAAACTCCCGCACCTCTTCGGCCAGCGCC
TTGTAGAAGCGCGTATGGCTTCTAGCTATCCTTATGACGTGCCTGACTATGCCAGCCTGGGAGGACCTTC
TAGAATTCGAGCTCGGTACCCCATGGGGAGGAAAAAAATCCAGATCTCCCGCATCCTGGACCAAAGGAAT
CGGCAGGTGACGTTCACCAAGCGGAAGTTCGGGCTGATGAAGAAGGCCTATGAGCTGAGCGTGCTCTGTG
ACTGTGAGATAGCCCTCATCATCTTCAACAGCGCCAACCGCCTCTTCCAGTATGCCAGCACGGACATGGA
CCGTGTGCTGCTGAAGTACACAGAGTACAGCGAGCCCCACGAGAGCCGCACCAACACTGACATCCTCGAG
ACGCTGAAGCGGAGGGGCATTGGCCTCGATGGGCCAGAGCTGGAGCCGGATGAAGGGCCTGAGGAGCCAG
GAGAGAAGTTTCGGAGGCTGGCAGGCGAAGGGGGTGATCCGGCCTTGCCCCGACCCCGGCTGTATCCTGC
AGCTCCTGCTATGCCCAGCCCAGATGTGGTATACGGGGCCTTACCGCCACCAGGCTGTGACCCCAGTGGG
CTTGGGGAAGCACTGCCCGCCCAGAGCCGCCCATCTCCCTTCCGACCAGCAGCCCCCAAAGCCGGGCCCC
CAGGCCTGGTGCACCCTCTCTTCTCACCAAGCCACCTCACCAGCAAGACACCACCCCCACTGTACCTGCC
GACGGAAGGGCGGAGGTCAGACCTGCCTGGTGGCCTGGCTGGGCCCCGAGGGGGACTAAACACCTCCAGA
AGCCTCTACAGTGGCCTGCAGAACCCCTGCTCCACTGCAACTCCCGGACCCCCACTGGGGAGCTTCCCCT
TCCTCC
